>Addgene plasmid #17966 | pMXs-hcMYC (Plath) | addgene full sequence | sequence record 208841 | Addgene NGS Result
CCCGAAAAGTGCCACCTGCATAATGAAAGACCCCACCTGTAGGTTTGGCAAGCTAGCTTAAGTAACGCCA
TTTTGCAAGGCATGGAAAAATACATAACTGAGAATAGAAAAGTTCAGATCAAGGTCAGGAACAGATGGAA
CAGCTGAATATGGGCCAAACAGGATATCTGTGGTAAGCAGTTCCTGCCCCGGCTCAGGGCCAAGAACAGA
TGGAACAGCTGAATATGGGCCAAACAGGATATCTGTGGTAAGCAGTTCCTGCCCCGGCTCAGGGCCAAGA
ACAGATGGTCCCCAGATGCGGTCCAGCCCTCAGCAGTTTCTAGAGAACCATCAGATGTTTCCAGGGTGCC
CCAAGGACCTGAAATGACCCTGTGCCTTATTTGAACTAACCAATCAGTTCGCTTCTCGCTTCTGTTCGCG
CGCTTCTGCTCCCCGAGCTCAATAAAAGAGCCCACAACCCCTCACTCGGCGCGCCAGTCCTCCGATTGAC
TGAGTCGCCCGGGTACCCGTGTATCCAATAAACCCTCTTGCAGTTGCATCCGACTTGTGGTCTCGCTGTT
CCTTGGGAGGGTCTCCTCTGAGTGATTGACTACCCGTCAGCGGGGGTCTTTCATTTGGGGGCTCGTCCGG
GATCGGGAGACCCCTGCCCAGGGACCACCGACCCACCACCGGGAGGTAAGCTGGCCAGCAACTTATCTGT
GTCTGTCCGATTGTCTAGTGTCTATGACTGATTTTATGCGCCTGCGTCGGTACTAGTTAGCTAACTAGCT
CTGTATCTGGCGGACCCGTGGTGGAACTGACGAGTTCGGAACACCCGGCCGCAACCCTGGGAGACGTCCC
AGGGACTTCGGGGGCCGTTTTTGTGGCCCGACCTGAGTCCAAAAATCCCGATCGTTTTGGACTCTTTGGT
GCACCCCCCTAATAGGAGGGATATGTGGTTCTGGTAGGAGACGAGAACCTAAAACAGTTCCCGCCTCCGT
CTGAATTTTTGCTTTCGGTTTGGGACCGAAGCCGCGCCGCGCGTCTTGTCTGCTGCAGCATCGTTCTGTG
TTGTCTCTGTCTGACTGTGTTTCTGTATTTGTCTGAAAATTAGGGCCAGACTGTTACCACTCCCTTAAGT
TTGACCTTAGGTCACTGGAAAGATGTCGAGCGGATCGCTCACAACCAGTCGGTAGATGTCAAGAAGAGAC
GTTGGGTTACCTTCTGCTCTGCAGAATGGCCAACCTTTAACGTCGGATGGCCGCGAGACGGCACCTTTAA
CCGAGACCTCATCACCCAGGTTAAGATCAAGGTCTTTTCACCTGGCCCGCATGGACACCCAGACCAGGTC
CCCTACATCGTGACCTGGGAAGCCTTGGCTTTTGACCCCCCTCCCTGGGTCAAGCCCTTTGTACACCCTA
AGCCTCCGCCTCCTCTTCCTCCATCCGCCCCGTCTCTCCCCCTTGAACCTCCTCGTTCGACCCCGCCTCG
ATCCTCCCTTTATCCAGCCCTCACTCCTTCTCTAGGCGCCCCCATATGGCCATATGAGATCTTATATGGG
GCACCCCCGCCCCTTGTAAACTTCCCTGACCCTGACATGACAAGAGTTACTAACAGCCCCTCTCTCCAAG
CTCACTTACAGGCTCTCTACTTAGTCCAGCACGAAGTCTGGAGACCTCTGGCGGCAGCCTACCAAGAACA
ACTGGACCGACCGGTGGTACCTCACCCTTACCGAGTCGGCGACACAGTGTGGGTCCGCCGACACCAGACT
AAGAACCTAGAACCTCGCTGGAAAGGACCTTACACAGTCCTGCTGACCACCCCCACCGCCCTCAAAGTAG
ACGGCATCGCAGCTTGGATACACGCCGCCCACGTGAAGGCTGCCGACCCCGGGGGTGGACCATCCTCTAG
ACTGCCGGATCTAGCTAGTTAATTAAGGATCCCAGTGTGGTGGTACGGGAATTCATGCCCCTCAACGTTA
GCTTCACCAACAGGAACTATGACCTCGACTACGACTCGGTGCAGCCGTATTTCTACTGCGACGAGGAGGA
GAACTTCTACCAGCAGCAGCAGCAGAGCGAGCTGCAGCCCCCGGCGCCCAGCGAGGATATCTGGAAGAAA
TTCGAGCTGCTGCCCACCCCGCCCCTGTCCCCTAGCCGCCGCTCCGGGCTCTGCTCGCCCTCCTACGTTG
CGGTCACACCCTTCTCCCTTCGGGGAGACAACGACGGCGGTGGCGGGAGCTTCTCCACGGCCGACCAGCT
GGAGATGGTGACCGAGCTGCTGGGAGGAGACATGGTGAACCAGAGTTTCATCTGCGACCCGGACGACGAG
ACCTTCATCAAAAACATCATCATCCAGGACTGTATGTGGAGCGGCTTCTCGGCCGCCGCCAAGCTCGTCT
CAGAGAAGCTGGCCTCCTACCAGGCTGCGCGCAAAGACAGCGGCAGCCCGAACCCCGCCCGCGGCCACAG
CGTCTGCTCCACCTCCAGCTTGTACCTGCAGGATCTGAGCGCCGCCGCCTCAGAGTGCATCGACCCCTCG
GTGGTCTTCCCCTACCCTCTCAACGACAGCAGCTCGCCCAAGTCCTGCGCCTCGCAAGACTCCAGCGCCT
TCTCTCCGTCCTCGGATTCTCTGCTCTCCTCGACGGAGTCCTCCCCGCAGGGCAGCCCCGAGCCCCTGGT
GCTCCATGAGGAGACACCGCCCACCACCAGCAGCGACTCTGAGGAGGAACAAGAAGATGAGGAAGAAATC
GATGTTGTTTCTGTGGAAAAGAGGCAGGCTCCTGGCAAAAGGTCAGAGTCTGGATCACCTTCTGCTGGAG
GCCACAGCAAACCTCCTCACAGCCCACTGGTCCTCAAGAGGTGCCACGTCTCCACACATCAGCACAACTA
CGCAGCGCCTCCCTCCACTCGGAAGGACTATCCTGCTGCCAAGAGGGTCAAGTTGGACAGTGTCAGAGTC
CTGAGACAGATCAGCAACAACCGAAAATGCACCAGCCCCAGGTCCTCGGACACCGAGGAGAATGTCAAGA
GGCGAACACACAACGTCTTGGAGCGCCAGAGGAGGAACGAGCTAAAACGGAGCTTTTTTGCCCTGCGTGA
CCAGATCCCGGAGTTGGAAAACAATGAAAAGGCCCCCAAGGTAGTTATCCTTAAAAAAGCCACAGCATAC
ATCCTGTCCGTCCAAGCAGAGGAGCAAAAGCTCATTTCTGAAGAGGACTTGTTGCGGAAACGACGAGAAC
AGTTGAAACACAAACTTGAACAGCTACGGAACTCTTGTGCGTAAGCGGCCGCCAGCACAGTGGTCGACGA
TAAAATAAAAGATTTTATTTAGTCTCCAGAAAAAGGGGGGAATGAAAGACCCCACCTGTAGGTTTGGCAA
GCTAGCTTAAGTAACGCCATTTTGCAAGGCATGGAAAAATACATAACTGAGAATAGAGAAGTTCAGATCA
AGGTCAGGAACAGATGGAACAGCTGAATATGGGCCAAACAGGATATCTGTGGTAAGCAGTTCCTGCCCCG
GCTCAGGGCCAAGAACAGATGGAACAGCTGAATATGGGCCAAACAGGATATCTGTGGTAAGCAGTTCCTG
CCCCGGCTCAGGGCCAAGAACAGATGGTCCCCAGATGCGGTCCAGCCCTCAGCAGTTTCTAGAGAACCAT
CAGATGTTTCCAGGGTGCCCCAAGGACCTGAAATGACCCTGTGCCTTATTTGAACTAACCAATCAGTTCG
CTTCTCGCTTCTGTTCGCGCGCTTCTGCTCCCCGAGCTCAATAAAAGAGCCCACAACCCCTCACTCGGGG
CGCCAGTCCTCCGATTGACTGAGTCGCCCGGGTACCCGTGTATCCAATAAACCCTCTTGCAGTTGCATCC
GACTTGTGGTCTCGCTGTTCCTTGGGAGGGTCTCCTCTGAGTGATTGACTACCCGTCAGCGGGGGTCTTT
CACATGCAGCATGTATCAAAATTAATTTGGTTTTTTTTCTTAAGTATTTACATTAAATGGCCATAGTTGC
ATTAATGAATCGGCCAACGCGCGGGGAGAGGCGGTTTGCGTATTGGGCGCTCTTCCGCTTCCTCGCTCAC
TGACTCGCTGCGCTCGGTCGTTCGGCTGCGGCGAGCGGTATCAGCTCACTCAAAGGCGGTAATACGGTTA
TCCACAGAATCAGGGGATAACGCAGGAAAGAACATGTGAGCAAAAGGCCAGCAAAAGGCCAGGAACCGTA
AAAAGGCCGCGTTGCTGGCGTTTTTCCATAGGCTCCGCCCCCCTGACGAGCATCACAAAAATCGACGCTC
AAGTCAGAGGTGGCGAAACCCGACAGGACTATAAAGATACCAGGCGTTTCCCCCTGGAAGCTCCCTCGTG
CGCTCTCCTGTTCCGACCCTGCCGCTTACCGGATACCTGTCCGCCTTTCTCCCTTCGGGAAGCGTGGCGC
TTTCTCATAGCTCACGCTGTAGGTATCTCAGTTCGGTGTAGGTCGTTCGCTCCAAGCTGGGCTGTGTGCA
CGAACCCCCCGTTCAGCCCGACCGCTGCGCCTTATCCGGTAACTATCGTCTTGAGTCCAACCCGGTAAGA
CACGACTTATCGCCACTGGCAGCAGCCACTGGTAACAGGATTAGCAGAGCGAGGTATGTAGGCGGTGCTA
CAGAGTTCTTGAAGTGGTGGCCTAACTACGGCTACACTAGAAGAACAGTATTTGGTATCTGCGCTCTGCT
GAAGCCAGTTACCTTCGGAAAAAGAGTTGGTAGCTCTTGATCCGGCAAACAAACCACCGCTGGTAGCGGT
GGTTTTTTTGTTTGCAAGCAGCAGATTACGCGCAGAAAAAAAGGATCTCAAGAAGATCCTTTGATCTTTT
CTACGGGGTCTGACGCTCAGTGGAACGAAAACTCACGTTAAGGGATTTTGGTCATGAGATTATCAAAAAG
GATCTTCACCTAGATCCTTTTGCGGCCGGCCGCAAATCAATCTAAAGTATATATGAGTAAACTTGGTCTG
ACAGTTACCAATGCTTAATCAGTGAGGCACCTATCTCAGCGATCTGTCTATTTCGTTCATCCATAGTTGC
CTGACTCCCCGTCGTGTAGATAACTACGATACGGGAGGGCTTACCATCTGGCCCCAGTGCTGCAATGATA
CCGCGAGACCCACGCTCACCGGCTCCAGATTTATCAGCAATAAACCAGCCAGCCGGAAGGGCCGAGCGCA
GAAGTGGTCCTGCAACTTTATCCGCCTCCATCCAGTCTATTAATTGTTGCCGGGAAGCTAGAGTAAGTAG
TTCGCCAGTTAATAGTTTGCGCAACGTTGTTGCCATTGCTACAGGCATCGTGGTGTCACGCTCGTCGTTT
GGTATGGCTTCATTCAGCTCCGGTTCCCAACGATCAAGGCGAGTTACATGATCCCCCATGTTGTGCAAAA
AAGCGGTTAGCTCCTTCGGTCCTCCGATCGTTGTCAGAAGTAAGTTGGCCGCAGTGTTATCACTCATGGT
TATGGCAGCACTGCATAATTCTCTTACTGTCATGCCATCCGTAAGATGCTTTTCTGTGACTGGTGAGTAC
TCAACCAAGTCATTCTGAGAATAGTGTATGCGGCGACCGAGTTGCTCTTGCCCGGCGTCAATACGGGATA
ATACCGCGCCACATAGCAGAACTTTAAAAGTGCTCATCATTGGAAAACGTTCTTCGGGGCGAAAACTCTC
AAGGATCTTACCGCTGTTGAGATCCAGTTCGATGTAACCCACTCGTGCACCCAACTGATCTTCAGCATCT
TTTACTTTCACCAGCGTTTCTGGGTGAGCAAAAACAGGAAGGCAAAATGCCGCAAAAAAGGGAATAAGGG
CGACACGGAAATGTTGAATACTCATACTCTTCCTTTTTCAATATTATTGAAGCATTTATCAGGGTTATTG
TCTCATGAGCGGATACATATTTGAATGTATTTAGAAAAATAAACAAATAGGGGTTCCGCGCACATTTC
Features (pLannotate 1.2.2; 12 found; start..end, strand, type, name):
     22..615     +  LTR            LTR: long terminal repeat from Moloney murine leukemia virus
    678..877     +  misc_feature   MMLV Ψ: packaging signal of Moloney murine leukemia virus (MMLV)
    929..1017    +  misc_feature   MESV Ψ (fragment): packaging signal of murine embryonic stem cell virus
   1094..1510    +  CDS            gag (truncated): truncated Moloney murine leukemia virus (MMLV) gag gene lacking the start codon
   1520..1894    +  misc_feature   pol region: Moloney murine leukemia virus (MMLV) pol region containing the splice acceptor site
   1945..3264    +  CDS            c-Myc: human c-Myc proto-oncogene
   3331..3452    +  LTR            3' LTR (ΔU3) (fragment): self-inactivating 3' long terminal repeat (LTR) from Moloney murine leukemia virus
   3453..3922    +  LTR            LTR: long terminal repeat from Moloney murine leukemia virus
   3988..4040    -  CDS            lacI (fragment): lac repressor; lacI; The lac repressor binds to the lac operator to inhibit transcription in E. coli. This inhibition can be relieved by adding lactose or isopropyl-β-D-thiogalactopyranoside (IPTG).
   4223..4811    -  rep_origin     ori: high-copy-number ColE1/pMB1/pBR322/pUC origin of replication
   4975..5835    -  CDS            AmpR: β-lactamase; bla; confers resistance to ampicillin, carbenicillin, and related antibiotics
   5836..5940    -  promoter       AmpR promoter: bla
