[The description below was written by a language model from this plasmid's Addgene catalogue record and pLannotate feature annotations shown in this document.]
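Description:
pMXs-hcMYC (Plath) is a Moloney murine leukemia virus–based retroviral expression vector built on the pMXs backbone and carrying the human c-MYC proto-oncogene. The roughly 5.9 kb plasmid is propagated in E. coli at high copy from a ColE1/pUC-type origin and selected with ampicillin through the β-lactamase gene and its own promoter. The record lists no mammalian selectable marker, so transduced cells cannot be enriched by drug selection.

The 1,320 bp human MYC coding sequence, recorded as unmutated and with no tags noted, was inserted between EcoRI and NotI sites, both of which are retained. It lies between two MMLV long terminal repeats. No internal promoter is annotated, so expression presumably comes from the 5′ LTR, as is usual for pMXs vectors. Upstream of the insert are the MMLV packaging signal (Ψ) with an adjoining MESV Ψ fragment, a truncated gag region lacking its start codon that forms part of the extended packaging signal, and a pol segment containing the splice acceptor site. Together these direct encapsidation of the vector RNA and allow spliced transcripts for translating the insert. The viral structural and enzymatic genes are absent, so particles must be produced in a packaging system that supplies them in trans. The automated annotation labels a short fragment at the 3′ end as a ΔU3 self-inactivating LTR next to a standard MMLV LTR. This is most likely a partial match within one 3′ LTR, not evidence of a self-inactivating design. A small lacI fragment in the backbone appears to be a cloning remnant.

According to the associated publication, the construct was used to deliver MYC as a reprogramming factor in generating human induced pluripotent stem cells from dermal fibroblasts.
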