Addgene plasmid #17966: pMXs-hcMYC (Plath)
Depositing lab: Kathrin Plath. Depositing organization: University of California, Los Angeles (UCLA). Publication: Generation of human induced pluripotent stem cells from dermal fibroblasts. Lowry WE, Richter L, Yachechko R, Pyle AD, Tchieu J, Sridharan R, Clark AT, Plath K. Proc Natl Acad Sci U S A. 2008 Feb 26. 105(8):2883-8. 10.1073/pnas.0711983105 PubMed 18287077.
Backbone
  Vector backbone: pMXs
  Backbone size w/o insert (bp): 4622
  Vector type: Mammalian Expression, Retroviral
  Selectable markers: none
Growth in bacteria
  Bacterial resistance: Ampicillin, 100 μg/mL
  Growth temperature: 37°C
  Growth strain: DH5alpha
  Copy number: High Copy
Gene/Insert
  Gene/Insert name: v-myc myelocytomatosis viral oncogene homolog (avian) (alt name: cMyc)
  Species: H. sapiens (human)
  Insert size (bp): 1320
  Mutation: n/a
  Entrez Gene: MYC (a.k.a. MRTL, MYCC, bHLHe39, c-Myc)
  Cloning method: Restriction Enzyme; 5′ cloning site EcoRI (not destroyed); 3′ cloning site Not I (not destroyed)
  Sequencing primers: 5′ cctctagactgccggatctagcta
Resource information
  A portion of this plasmid was derived from a plasmid made by: pMXs is from Dr. Toshio Kitamura of the University of Tokyo, the Institute of Medical Science. If you use this plasmid in a paper, please cite: Retrovirus-mediated gene transfer and expression cloning: powerful tools in functional genomics. Exp Hematol. 2003 Nov;31(11):1007-14. Kitamura T, Koshino Y, Shibata F, Oki T, Nakajima H, Nosaka T, Kumagai H.
Terms and licenses: Academic/Nonprofit Terms; Industry Terms: Not Available to Industry
How to cite: pMXs-hcMYC (Plath) was a gift from Kathrin Plath (Addgene plasmid # 17966 ; http://n2t.net/addgene:17966 ; RRID:Addgene_17966)
