>Addgene plasmid #17966 | pMXs-hcMYC (Plath) | depositor partial sequence | sequence record 8760 | Author sequence
ATGCCCCTCAACGTTAGCTTCACCAACAGGAACTATGACCTCGACTACGACTCGGTGCAGCCGTATTTCT
ACTGCGACGAGGAGGAGAACTTCTACCAGCAGCAGCAGCAGAGCGAGCTGCAGCCCCCGGCGCCCAGCGA
GGATATCTGGAAGAAATTCGAGCTGCTGCCCACCCCGCCCCTGTCCCCTAGCCGCCGCTCCGGGCTCTGC
TCGCCCTCCTACGTTGCGGTCACACCCTTCTCCCTTCGGGGAGACAACGACGGCGGTGGCGGGAGCTTCT
CCACGGCCGACCAGCTGGAGATGGTGACCGAGCTGCTGGGAGGAGACATGGTGAACCAGAGTTTCATCTG
CGACCCGGACGACGAGACCTTCATCAAAAACATCATCATCCAGGACTGTATGTGGAGCGGCTTCTCGGCC
GCCGCCAAGCTCGTCTCAGAGAAGCTGGCCTCCTACCAGGCTGCGCGCAAAGACAGCGGCAGCCCGAACC
CCGCCCGCGGCCACAGCGTCTGCTCCACCTCCAGCTTGTACCTGCAGGATCTGAGCGCCGCCGCCTCAGA
GTGCATCGACCCCTCGGTGGTCTTCCCCTACCCTCTCAACGACAGCAGCTCGCCCAAGTCCTGCGCCTCG
CAAGACTCCAGCGCCTTCTCTCCGTCCTCGGATTCTCTGCTCTCCTCGACGGAGTCCTCCCCGCAGGGCA
GCCCCGAGCCCCTGGTGCTCCATGAGGAGACACCGCCCACCACCAGCAGCGACTCTGAGGAGGAACAAGA
AGATGAGGAAGAAATCGATGTTGTTTCTGTGGAAAAGAGGCAGGCTCCTGGCAAAAGGTCAGAGTCTGGA
TCACCTTCTGCTGGAGGCCACAGCAAACCTCCTCACAGCCCACTGGTCCTCAAGAGGTGCCACGTCTCCA
CACATCAGCACAACTACGCAGCGCCTCCCTCCACTCGGAAGGACTATCCTGCTGCCAAGAGGGTCAAGTT
GGACAGTGTCAGAGTCCTGAGACAGATCAGCAACAACCGAAAATGCACCAGCCCCAGGTCCTCGGACACC
GAGGAGAATGTCAAGAGGCGAACACACAACGTCTTGGAGCGCCAGAGGAGGAACGAGCTAAAACGGAGCT
TTTTTGCCCTGCGTGACCAGATCCCGGAGTTGGAAAACAATGAAAAGGCCCCCAAGGTAGTTATCCTTAA
AAAAGCCACAGCATACATCCTGTCCGTCCAAGCAGAGGAGCAAAAGCTCATTTCTGAAGAGGACTTGTTG
CGGAAACGACGAGAACAGTTGAAACACAAACTTGAACAGCTACGGAACTCTTGTGCGTAA
