>Addgene plasmid #17966 | pMXs-hcMYC (Plath) | addgene partial sequence | sequence record 23981 | pBMN-5
GGGGTGGACATCCTCTAGACTGCCGGATCTAGCTAGTTAATTAAGGATCCCAGTGTGGTGGTACGGGAAT
TCATGCCCCTCAACGTTAGCTTCACCAACAGGAACTATGACCTCGACTACGACTCGGTGCAGCCGTATTT
CTACTGCGACGAGGAGGAGAACTTCTACCAGCAGCAGCAGCAGAGCGAGCTGCAGCCCCCGGCGCCCAGC
GAGGATATCTGGAAGAAATTCGAGCTGCTGCCCACCCCGCCCCTGTCCCCTAGCCGCCGCTCCGGGCTCT
GCTCGCCCTCCTACGTTGCGGTCACACCCTTCTCCCTTCGGGGAGACAACGACGGCGGTGGCGGGAGCTT
CTCCACGGCCGACCAGCTGGAGATGGTGACCGAGCTGCTGGGAGGAGACATGGTGAACCAGAGTTTCATC
TGCGACCCGGACGACGAGACCTTCATCAAAAACATCATCATCCAGGACTGTATGTGGAGCGGCTTCTCGG
CCGCCGCCAAGCTCGTCTCAGAGAAGCTGGCCTCCTACCAGGCTGCGCGCAAAGACAGCGGCAGCCCGAA
CCCCGCCCGCGGCCACAGCGTCTGCTCCACCTCCAGCTTGTACCTGCAGGATCTGAGCGCCGCCGCCTCA
GAGTGCATCGACCCCTCGGTGGTCTTCCCCTACCCTCTCAACGACAGCAGCTCGCCCAAGTCCTGCGCCT
CGCAAGACTCCAGCGCCTTCTCTCCGTCCTCGGATTCTCTTCT
